>Addgene plasmid #87547 | pGBKT7-BUD13 | addgene full sequence | sequence record 183017 | Addgene NGS Result
CGGTGCGGGCCTCTTCGCTATTACGCCAGATCCTTTTGTTGTTTCCGGGTGTACAATATGGACTTCCTCT
TTTCTGGCAACCAAACCCATACATCGGGATTCCTATAATACCTTCGTTGGTCTCCCTAACATGTAGGTGG
CGGAGGGGAGATATACAATAGAACAGATACCAGACAAGACATAATGGGCTAAACAAGACTACACCAATTA
CACTGCCTCATTGATGGTGGTACATAACGAACTAATACTGTAGCCCTAGACTTGATAGCCATCATCATAT
CGAAGTTTCACTACCCTTTTTCCATTTGCCATCTATTGAAGTAATAATAGGCGCATGCAACTTCTTTTCT
TTTTTTTTCTTTTCTCTCTCCCCCGTTGTTGTCTCACCATATCCGCAATGACAAAAAAATGATGGAAGAC
ACTAAAGGAAAAAATTAACGACAAAGACAGCACCAACAGATGTCGTTGTTCCAGAGCTGATGAGGGGTAT
CTCGAAGCACACGAAACTTTTTCCTTCCTTCATTCACGCACACTACTCTCTAATGAGCAACGGTATACGG
CCTTCCTTCCAGTTACTTGAATTTGAAATAAAAAAAAGTTTGCTGTCTTGCTATCAAGTATAAATAGACC
TGCAATTATTAATCTTTTGTTTCCTCGTCATTGTTCTCGTTCCCTTTCTTCCTTGTTTCTTTTTCTGCAC
AATATTTCAAGCTATACCAAGCATACAATCAACTCCAAGCTTGAAGCAAGCCTCCTGAAAGATGAAGCTA
CTGTCTTCTATCGAACAAGCATGCGATATTTGCCGACTTAAAAAGCTCAAGTGCTCCAAAGAAAAACCGA
AGTGCGCCAAGTGTCTGAAGAACAACTGGGAGTGTCGCTACTCTCCCAAAACCAAAAGGTCTCCGCTGAC
TAGGGCACATCTGACAGAAGTGGAATCAAGGCTAGAAAGACTGGAACAGCTATTTCTACTGATTTTTCCT
CGAGAAGACCTTGACATGATTTTGAAAATGGATTCTTTACAGGATATAAAAGCATTGTTAACAGGATTAT
TTGTACAAGATAATGTGAATAAAGATGCCGTCACAGATAGATTGGCTTCAGTGGAGACTGATATGCCTCT
AACATTGAGACAGCATAGAATAAGTGCGACATCATCATCGGAAGAGAGTAGTAACAAAGGTCAAAGACAG
TTGACTGTATCGCCGGAATTTGTAATACGACTCACTATAGGGCGAGCCGCCATCATGGAGGAGCAGAAGC
TGATCTCAGAGGAGGACCTGCATATGGCATTGCATCAGTATTTATCAGAGACTTATGGGCCCACGAAACC
CAAAAATAAGACGAAAAAGAAGAAGAAAGAGTCAAAATCAGACGCTAACTCAGACAAAACTTCTTTGATA
GTAAAAGAACGGCTAAGTACACTGCAACAAGAACAGGAGAAGTCAGGAGTTGCTTCATTCAGCAAGTTTG
ACAAACAAAAAAGCAAGAATATATGGAAGAACCTGGAAACAAACGAGCTTTCCCATGCAATAACACATCC
TTCCGCATCGTCAATTACTGGCAACGAAAGCAAGAACGATCTAAAGGAAATCAGGGCTCAAGAGCCACTT
GTCACAGTAGCAGACAAATCGAAAACACGAAAAACCATATACAGAGACGCTCAAGGTCACAAGATTCAGG
AAGATTCCAAGATAGACGATTCTAGTTTTAGTCGATCTAAATATGAAGATGAGAAAGCCGCGGAAAGAGA
GCAATACCTGAAAAATTTGAATATGGGAGACGTGCAAAAGCTTGGAATAAATGTAGATGCACATGATAAG
AAGAAAAATCAAACTGCCTCGAGTCTGACGATAGAAGACCCTGCAATAACATTTACACATGACAAAGAAA
GAACTGTAAAAACATCTTTACTGGGCCGCAAGCTTTATGATAAGCCAGCACCTGAGAACAGGTTTGCCAT
TATGCCTGGGTCAAGATGGGACGGTGTCCACAGATCAAATGGCTTTGAAGAAAAATGGTTTGCTAAGCAA
AATGAGATCAATGAGAAGAAAGTGCAAAGCTACACCCTACAGGAGGATTATTGAGGATCCGTCGACCTGC
AGCGGCCGCATAACTAGCATAACCCCTTGGGGCCTCTAAACGGGTCTTGAGGGGTTTTTTGCGCGCTTGC
AGCCAAGCTAATTCCGGGCGAATTTCTTATGATTTATGATTTTTATTATTAAATAAGTTATAAAAAAAAT
AAGTGTATACAAATTTTAAAGTGACTCTTAGGTTTTAAAACGAAAATTCTTATTCTTGAGTAACTCTTTC
CTGTAGGTCAGGTTGCTTTCTCAGGTATAGCATGAGGTCGCTCTTATTGACCACACCTCTACCGGCATGC
AAGCTTGGCGTAATCATGGTCATAGCTGTTTCCTGTGTGAAATTGTTATCCGCTCACAATTCCACACAAC
ATACGAGCCGGAAGCATAAAGTGTAAAGCCTGGGGTGCCTAATGAGTGAGCTAACTCACATTAATTGCGT
TGCGCTCACTGCCCGCTTTCCAGTCGGGAAACCTGTCGTGCCAGCTGCATTAATGAATCGGCCAACGCGC
GGGGAGAGGCGGTTTGCGTATTGGGCGCTCTTCCGCTTCCTCGCTCACTGACTCGCTGCGCTCGGTCGTT
CGGCTGCGGCGAGCGGTATCAGCTCACTCAAAGGCGGTAATACGGTTATCCACAGAATCAGGGGATAACG
CAGGAAAGAACATGTGAGCAAAAGGCCAGCAAAAGGCCAGGAACCGTAAAAAGGCCGCGTTGCTGGCGTT
TTTCCATAGGCTCCGCCCCCCTGACGAGCATCACAAAAATCGACGCTCAAGTCAGAGGTGGCGAAACCCG
ACAGGACTATAAAGATACCAGGCGTTTCCCCCTGGAAGCTCCCTCGTGCGCTCTCCTGTTCCGACCCTGC
CGCTTACCGGATACCTGTCCGCCTTTCTCCCTTCGGGAAGCGTGGCGCTTTCTCATAGCTCACGCTGTAG
GTATCTCAGTTCGGTGTAGGTCGTTCGCTCCAAGCTGGGCTGTGTGCACGAACCCCCCGTTCAGCCCGAC
CGCTGCGCCTTATCCGGTAACTATCGTCTTGAGTCCAACCCGGTAAGACACGACTTATCGCCACTGGCAG
CAGCCACTGGTAACAGGATTAGCAGAGCGAGGTATGTAGGCGGTGCTACAGAGTTCTTGAAGTGGTGGCC
TAACTACGGCTACACTAGAAGAACAGTATTTGGTATCTGCGCTCTGCTGAAGCCAGTTACCTTCGGAAAA
AGAGTTGGTAGCTCTTGATCCGGCAAACAAACCACCGCTGGTAGCGGTGGTTTTTTTGTTTGCAAGCAGC
AGATTACGCGCAGAAAAAAAGGATCTCAAGAAGATCCTTTGATCTTTTCTACGGGGTCTGACGCTCAGTG
GAACGAAAACTCACGTTAAGGGATTTTGGTCATGAGATTATCAAAAAGGATCTTCACCTAGATCCTTTTA
AATTAAAAATGAAGTTTTAAATCAATCTAAAGTATATATGAGTAACCTGAGGCTATGGCAGGGCCTGCCG
CCCCGACGTTGGCTGCGAGCCCTGGGCCTTCACCCGAACTTGGGGGGTGGGGTGGGGAAAAGGAAGAAAC
GCGGGCGTATTGGCCCCAATGGGGTCTCGGTGGGGTATCGACAGAGTGCCAGCCCTGGGACCGAACCCCG
CGTTTATGAACAAACGACCCAACACCGTGCGTTTTATTCTGTCTTTTTATTGCCGTCATAGCGCGGGTTC
CTTCCGGTATTGTCTCCTTCCGTGTTTCAGTTAGCCTCCCCCTAGGGTGGGCGAAGAACTCCAGCATGAG
ATCCCCGCGCTGGAGGATCATCCAGCCGGCGTCCCGGAAAACGATTCCGAAGCCCAACCTTTCATAGAAG
GCGGCGGTGGAATCGAAATCTCGTGATGGCAGGTTGGGCGTCGCTTGGTCGGTCATTTCGAACCCCAGAG
TCCCGCTCAGAAGAACTCGTCAAGAAGGCGATAGAAGGCGATGCGCTGCGAATCGGGAGCGGCGATACCG
TAAAGCACGAGGAAGCGGTCAGCCCATTCGCCGCCAAGCTCTTCAGCAATATCACGGGTAGCCAACGCTA
TGTCCTGATAGCGGTCCGCCACACCCAGCCGGCCACAGTCGATGAATCCAGAAAAGCGGCCATTTTCCAC
CATGATATTCGGCAAGCAGGCATCGCCATGAGTCACGACGAGATCCTCGCCGTCGGGCATGCTCGCCTTG
AGCCTGGCGAACAGTTCGGCTGGCGCGAGCCCCTGATGCTCTTCGTCCAGATCATCCTGATCGACAAGAC
CGGCTTCCATCCGAGTACGTGCTCGCTCGATGCGATGTTTCGCTTGGTGGTCGAATGGGCAGGTAGCCGG
ATCAAGCGTATGCAGCCGCCGCATTGCATCAGCCATGATGGATACTTTCTCGGCAGGAGCAAGGTGAGAT
GACAGGAGATCCTGCCCCGGCACTTCGCCCAATAGCAGCCAGTCCCTTCCCGCTTCAGTGACAACGTCGA
GCACAGCTGCGCAAGGAACGCCCGTCGTGGCCAGCCACGATAGCCGCGCTGCCTCGTCTTGCAGTTCATT
CAGGGCACCGGACAGGTCGGTCTTGACAAAAAGAACCGGGCGCCCCTGCGCTGACAGCCGGAACACGGCG
GCATCAGAGCAGCCGATTGTCTGTTGTGCCCAGTCATAGCCGAATAGCCTCTCCACCCAAGCGGCCGGAG
AACCTGCGTGCAATCCATCTTGTTCAATCATACTCTTCCTTTTTCAATATTATTGAAGCATTTATCAGGG
TTATTGTCTCATGAGCGGATACATATTTGAATGTATTTAGAAAAATAAACAAATAGGGGTTCCGCGCACA
TTTCCCCGAAAAGTGCCACCTGAACGAAGCATCTGTGCTTCATTTTGTAGAACAAAAATGCAACGCGAGA
GCGCTAATTTTTCAAACAAAGAATCTGAGCTGCATTTTTACAGAACAGAAATGCAACGCGAAAGCGCTAT
TTTACCAACGAAGAATCTGTGCTTCATTTTTGTAAAACAAAAATGCAACGCGAGAGCGCTAATTTTTCAA
ACAAAGAATCTGAGCTGCATTTTTACAGAACAGAAATGCAACGCGAGAGCGCTATTTTACCAACAAAGAA
TCTATACTTCTTTTTTGTTCTACAAAAATGCATCCCGAGAGCGCTATTTTTCTAACAAAGCATCTTAGAT
TACTTTTTTTCTCCTTTGTGCGCTCTATAATGCAGTCTCTTGATAACTTTTTGCACTGTAGGTCCGTTAA
GGTTAGAAGAAGGCTACTTTGGTGTCTATTTTCTCTTCCATAAAAAAAGCCTGACTCCACTTCCCGCGTT
TACTGATTACTAGCGAAGCTGCGGGTGCATTTTTTCAAGATAAAGGCATCCCCGATTATATTCTATACCG
ATGTGGATTGCGCATACTTTGTGAACAGAAAGTGATAGCGTTGATGATTCTTCATTGGTCAGAAAATTAT
GAACGGTTTCTTCTATTTTGTCTCTATATACTACGTATAGGAAATGTTTACATTTTCGTATTGTTTTCGA
TTCACTCTATGAATAGTTCTTACTACAATTTTTTTGTCTAAAGAGTAATACTAGAGATAAACATAAAAAA
TGTAGAGGTCGAGTTTAGATGCAAGTTCAAGGAGCGAAAGGTGGATGGGTAGGTTATATAGGGATATAGC
ACAGAGATATATAGCAAAGAGATACTTTTGAGCAATGTTTGTGGAAGCGGTATTCGCAATATTTTAGTAG
CTCGTTACAGTCCGGTGCGTTTTTGGTTTTTTGAAAGTGCGTCTTCAGAGCGCTTTTGGTTTTCAAAAGC
GCTCTGAAGTTCCTATACTTTCTAGAGAATAGGAACTTCGGAATAGGAACTTCAAAGCGTTTCCGAAAAC
GAGCGCTTCCGAAAATGCAACGCGAGCTGCGCACATACAGCTCACTGTTCACGTCGCACCTATATCTGCG
TGTTGCCTGTATATATATATACATGAGAAGAACGGCATAGTGCGTGTTTATGCTTAAATGCGTACTTATA
TGCGTCTATTTATGTAGGATGAAAGGTAGTCTAGTACCTCCTGTGATATTATCCCATTCCATGCGGGGTA
TCGTATGCTTCCTTCAGCACTACCCTTTAGCTGTTCTATATGCTGCCACTCCTCAATTGGATTAGTCTCA
TCCTTCAATGCTATCATTTCCTTTGATATTGGATCATACTAAGAAACCATTATTATCATGACATTAACCT
ATAAAAATAGGCGTATCACGAGGCCCTTTCGTCTCGCGCGTTTCGGTGATGACGGTGAAAACCTCTGACA
CATGCAGCTCCCGGAGACGGTCACAGCTTGTCTGTAAGCGGATGCCGGGAGCAGACAAGCCCGTCAGGGC
GCGTCAGCGGGTGTTGGCGGGTGTCGGGGCTGGCTTAACTATGCGGCATCAGAGCAGATTGTACTGAGAG
TGCACCATAGATCAACGACATTACTATATATATAATATAGGAAGCATTTAATAGAACAGCATCGTAATAT
ATGTGTACTTTGCAGTTATGACGCCAGATGGCAGTAGTGGAAGATATTCTTTATTGAAAAATAGCTTGTC
ACCTTACGTACAATCTTGATCCGGAGCTTTTCTTTTTTTGCCGATTAAGAATTAATTCGGTCGAAAAAAG
AAAAGGAGAGGGCCAAGAGGGAGGGCATTGGTGACTATTGAGCACGTGAGTATACGTGATTAAGCACACA
AAGGCAGCTTGGAGTATGTCTGTTATTAATTTCACAGGTAGTTCTGGTCCATTGGTGAAAGTTTGCGGCT
TGCAGAGCACAGAGGCCGCAGAATGTGCTCTAGATTCCGATGCTGACTTGCTGGGTATTATATGTGTGCC
CAATAGAAAGAGAACAATTGACCCGGTTATTGCAAGGAAAATTTCAAGTCTTGTAAAAGCATATAAAAAT
AGTTCAGGCACTCCGAAATACTTGGTTGGCGTGTTTCGTAATCAACCTAAGGAGGATGTTTTGGCTCTGG
TCAATGATTACGGCATTGATATCGTCCAACTGCATGGAGATGAGTCGTGGCAAGAATACCAAGAGTTCCT
CGGTTTGCCAGTTATTAAAAGACTCGTATTTCCAAAAGACTGCAACATACTACTCAGTGCAGCTTCACAG
AAACCTCATTCGTTTATTCCCTTGTTTGATTCAGAAGCAGGTGGGACAGGTGAACTTTTGGATTGGAACT
CGATTTCTGACTGGGTTGGAAGGCAAGAGAGCCCCGAAAGCTTACATTTTATGTTAGCTGGTGGACTGAC
GCCAGAAAATGTTGGTGATGCGCTTAGATTAAATGGCGTTATTGGTGTTGATGTAAGCGGAGGTGTGGAG
ACAAATGGTGTAAAAGACTCTAACAAAATAGCAAATTTCGTCAAAAATGCTAAGAAATAGGTTATTACTG
AGTAGTATTTATTTAAGTATTGTTTGTGCACTTGCCGATCTATGCGGTGTGAAATACCGCACAGATGCGT
AAGGAGAAAATACCGCATCAGGAAATTGTAAGCGTTAATATTTTGTTAAAATTCGCGTTAAATTTTTGTT
AAATCAGCTCATTTTTTAACCAATAGGCCGAAATCGGCAAAATCCCTTATAAATCAAAAGAATAGACCGA
GATAGGGT
[37 nt withheld, positions 7709-7745]
AAAGAACGTGGACTCCAACGTCAAAGG
[49 nt withheld, positions 7773-7821]
T
[91 nt withheld, positions 7823-7913]
G
[124 nt withheld, positions 7915-8038]
CCATTCGCCATTCAGGCTGCGCAACTGTTGGGAAGGGCGAT
Features (pLannotate 1.2.2; 24 found; start..end, strand, type, name):
     30..734     +  promoter       ADH1 promoter: S. cerevisiae ADH1; promoter for alcohol dehydrogenase 1
    762..1202    +  CDS            GAL4 DNA binding domain: DNA binding domain of the GAL4 transcriptional activator; Saccharomyces cerevisiae GAL4 (truncated)
   1213..1231    +  promoter       T7 promoter: promoter for bacteriophage T7 RNA polymerase
   1284..2081    +  CDS            BUD13: CWC26_YEAST - Also known as CWC26, SLC7. Experimental evidence at protein level: Swiss-Prot protein existence level 1. Required for efficient splicing and pre-mRNA nuclear retention. May also be involved in positioning the proximal bud pole signal. From Saccharomyces cerevisiae (strain ATCC 204508 / S288c) (Baker's yeast).
   2114..2161    +  terminator     T7 terminator: transcription terminator for bacteriophage T7 RNA polymerase
   2188..2375    +  terminator     ADH1 terminator: S. cerevisiae ADH1; transcription terminator for the S. cerevisiae alcohol dehydrogenase 1 (ADH1) gene
   2423..2439    -  protein_bind   lac operator: The lac repressor binds to the lac operator to inhibit transcription in E. coli. This inhibition can be relieved by adding lactose or isopropyl-β-D-thiogalactopyranoside (IPTG). lac repressor encoded by lacI
   2447..2477    -  promoter       lac promoter: promoter for the E. coli lac operon
   2492..2513    -  protein_bind   CAP binding site: CAP binding activates transcription in the presence of cAMP. E. coli catabolite activator protein
   2526..2618    -  CDS            lacI (fragment): lac repressor; lacI; The lac repressor binds to the lac operator to inhibit transcription in E. coli. This inhibition can be relieved by adding lactose or isopropyl-β-D-thiogalactopyranoside (IPTG).
   2801..3389    -  rep_origin     ori: high-copy-number ColE1/pMB1/pBR322/pUC origin of replication
   3611..3627    +  polyA_signal   bGH poly(A) signal (fragment): bovine growth hormone polyadenylation signal
   3718..3765    -  polyA_signal   HSV TK poly(A) signal: herpes simplex virus thymidine kinase polyadenylation signal (Cole and Stacy, 1985)
   3824..3976    -  CDS            ble (fragment): BLE_KLEPN - Experimental evidence at protein level: Swiss-Prot protein existence level 1. Binding protein with a strong affinity to the bleomycin family of antibiotics. Binds to CL990; an antimitotic-antibiotic compound. From Klebsiella pneumoniae.
   3997..4791    -  CDS            NeoR/KanR: aminoglycoside phosphotransferase from Tn5; aph(3')-II (or nptII); confers resistance to neomycin, kanamycin, and G418 (Geneticin®)
   4792..4896    -  promoter       AmpR promoter: bla
   4923..6265    -  rep_origin     2μ ori: yeast 2μ plasmid origin of replication
   6333..6368    +  CDS            rop (fragment): Rop protein, which maintains plasmids at low copy number; rop
   6470..6519    +  misc_feature   bom (fragment): basis of mobility region from pBR322
   6658..6805    +  promoter       TRP1 promoter: S. cerevisiae TRP1
   6806..7480    +  CDS            TRP1: phosphoribosylanthranilate isomerase, required for tryptophan biosynthesis; S. cerevisiae TRP1; yeast auxotrophic marker
   7531..7582    +  misc_feature   bom (fragment): basis of mobility region from pBR322
   7610..8038    -  rep_origin     f1 ori (sequence partly withheld): f1 bacteriophage origin of replication; arrow indicates direction of (+) strand synthesis
   8042..29      -  CDS            lacZα (fragment) (across the origin): LacZα fragment of β-galactosidase; lacZ fragment
