[The description below was written by a language model from this plasmid's Addgene catalogue record and pLannotate feature annotations shown in this document.]
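Description:
pGBKT7-BUD13 is a yeast two-hybrid "bait" plasmid built on the Clontech pGBKT7 backbone, with a total size of about 8.1 kb. It is an E. coli–yeast shuttle vector. A high-copy ColE1/pUC-type origin and a Tn5 aminoglycoside phosphotransferase gene (NeoR/KanR, driven by the bla promoter) provide replication and kanamycin selection in bacteria. The yeast 2μ origin and the TRP1 auxotrophic marker, with its own promoter, allow episomal maintenance in trp1 yeast strains on tryptophan-free medium. An f1 origin is also present, along with several small annotated fragments (lacZα, lacI, rop, bom, ble, poly(A) signals) that appear to be backbone remnants without a stated function here.

The payload is the S. cerevisiae BUD13 coding sequence (also known as CWC26/YGL174W), which encodes a protein needed for efficient splicing and nuclear retention of pre-mRNA. It was cloned between the NdeI and BamHI sites, both of which are retained. BUD13 lies downstream of the GAL4 DNA-binding domain and is expressed from the constitutive yeast ADH1 promoter, with the ADH1 terminator following the cassette. The catalogue entry lists a Myc epitope between the GAL4 domain and the insert, although the feature table does not annotate it separately. A T7 promoter between the GAL4 domain and BUD13, paired with a T7 terminator, would allow transcription of the tagged insert without the GAL4 portion by T7 RNA polymerase. In a two-hybrid assay, the GAL4 BD–Bud13 fusion binds GAL4-responsive reporter promoters and activates them only when a partner fused to an activation domain interacts with it. The associated publication concerns SF3b1 mutations and branchsite selection in yeast, so the plasmid was presumably used to test interactions among splicing factors.
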