Addgene plasmid #87547: pGBKT7-BUD13
Purpose: Encodes Y2H Gal4 DNA binding domain for Bud13
Depositing lab: Aaron Hoskins. Depositing organization: University of Wisconsin, Madison. Publication: SF3b1 mutations associated with myelodysplastic syndromes alter the fidelity of branchsite selection in yeast. Carrocci TJ, Zoerner DM, Paulson JC, Hoskins AA. Nucleic Acids Res. 2017 Jan 6. pii: gkw1349. doi: 10.1093/nar/gkw1349. PubMed 28062854.
Backbone
  Vector backbone: pGBKT7
  Backbone manufacturer: Clontech
  Backbone size w/o insert (bp): 7300
  Total vector size (bp): 8079
  Vector type: Bacterial Expression, Yeast Expression
  Selectable markers: TRP1
Growth in bacteria
  Bacterial resistance: Kanamycin, 50 μg/mL
  Growth temperature: 37°C
  Growth strain: DH5alpha
  Copy number: Unknown
Gene/Insert
  Gene/Insert name: BUD13
  Species: S. cerevisiae (budding yeast)
  Insert size (bp): 814
  GenBank ID: NP_011341.3
  Entrez Gene: BUD13 (a.k.a. YGL174W, CWC26)
  Tag / fusion protein: GAL4 BD (N terminal on backbone); Myc (N terminal on backbone)
  Cloning method: Restriction Enzyme; 5′ cloning site NdeI (not destroyed); 3′ cloning site BamHI (not destroyed)
  Sequencing primers: 5′ cctgcatatggcattgcatcagtatttatc; 3′ gggatgtcctcctaataactcctagg
Terms and licenses: Academic/Nonprofit Terms; Industry Terms: Not Available to Industry
How to cite: pGBKT7-BUD13 was a gift from Aaron Hoskins (Addgene plasmid # 87547 ; http://n2t.net/addgene:87547 ; RRID:Addgene_87547)
